>Addgene plasmid #53770 | pcDNA4-ATR-C-KD | addgene partial sequence | sequence record 89823 | CMV-F 5'-CGCAAATGGGCGGTAGGCGTG-3'
CTATATAAGCAGAGCTCTCTGGCTAACTAGAGAACCCACTGCTTACTGGCTTATCGAAATTAATACGACT
CACTATAGGGAGACCCAAGCTGGCTAGTTAAGCTTGGTACCGAGCTCGGATCCAGGATGGACTACAAGGA
CGACGATGACAAGGAGCTAACAAGAGCTTACCTTGCGTATGCTGATAATAGCCGAGCTCAAGATTCAGCT
GCCTATGCCATTCAGGAGTTGCTTTCTATTTATGACTGTAGAGAGATGGAGACCAACGGCCCAGGTCACC
AATTGTGGAGGAGATTTCCTGAGCATGTTCGGGAAATACTAGAACCTCATCTAAATACCAGATACAAGAG
TTCTCAGAAGTCAACCGATTGGTCTGGAGTAAAGAAGCCAATTTACTTAAGTAAATTGGGTAGTAACTTT
GCAGAATGGTCAGCATCTTGGGCAGGTTATCTTATTACAAAGGTTCGACATGATCTTGCCAGTAAAATTT
TCACCTGCTGTAGCATTATGATGAAGCATGATTTCAAAGTGACCATCTATCTTCTTCCACATATTCTGGT
GTATGTCTTACTGGGTTGTAATCAAGAAGATCAGCAGGAGGTTTATGCAGAAATTATGGCAGTTCTAAAG
CATGACGATCAGCATACCATAAATACCCAAGACATTGCATCTGATCTGTGTCAACTCAGTACACAGACTG
TGTTCTCCATGCTTGACCATCTCACACAGTGGGCAAGGCACAAATTTCAGGCACTGAAAGCTGAGAAATG
TCCACACAGCAAATCAAACAGAAATAAGGTAGACTCAATGGTATCTACTGTGGATTATGAAGACTATCAG
AGTGTAACCCATTTTCTAGACCTCATACCCCAGGATACTCTGGCAGTAGCTTCCTTTCGCTCCAAAGCAT
ACACACGAGCTGTAATGCACTTTGAATCATTTATTACAGAAAAGAAGCAAAATATTCAGGAACATCTTGG
ATTTTTACAGAAATTGTATGCTGCTATGCATGAACCTGATGGAGTGGCCGGAGTCAGTGCAATTAGAAAG
GCAGAACCATCTCTAAAAGAACAGATCCTTG
