>Addgene plasmid #53770 | pcDNA4-ATR-C-KD | addgene partial sequence | sequence record 89825 | BGH-rev 5'-TAGAAGGCACAGTCGAGG-3'
GTTTAAACTCAATGGTGATGGTGATGATGACCGGTATGCATATTCAGATCCTCTTCTGAGATGAGTTTTT
GTTCGAAGGGCCCTCTAGACTCGAGTCACATATATGGAGTCCAACCAAGATACATCTGGCATAGTAAGTT
TTCATCAGTAGCTTCCTGTATAAGGTAATGCACATGTCCTTCAATAGATAACGGCAGTCCTGTCACTCTA
TTTCGAGTCTTGATTACACCTTGTAGTCGCTGCTCAATGTCAAGAACATGGGTCTTGGCCTTTTCATTGA
CAACTTCTCCAGTTTCATTCAGTGGCGCTTTGGAATGCCCTTTCACTGGTTTACTCCATTCCACAAGAGG
ATCATGTAGAAAAGTCTTTAAGACACTCATTAAAGGCTCTCGCTGATCACGCATCAGCCTCATTGTAACT
TCACATGCTCTTCGAAAAAGACCCTCTGTTCCCATAGGACCCATTCCATTAACCATATTATGAGTCAGGC
GAAATGGCACAATTTCTGGAACTTCAAAGGTTTCTCCCTTATTGAAAAGACAATTGAAATCTACATGTAC
GCATTCACCAGTCAAAGAATCAAAGAGAATATTTTCACCATGACGGTCTCCAAGCCCCAGAATATAACCA
ACCATTGACATTACTGCAGTGGAACGGCAGTAAGCTGATCTACTACTGTACCATGATGTAGGATCAGGGA
ATGTTCTCAGAAACCACTCATGAAAAATAGGAGGATGCCTGGGCAGGAGAAATTCTCGGAATACTTTGAG
TTTTTCAGATAAAGCTGCTGACTTTGGTAGCATACACTGGCGAAGTTCTTTTCCTGTCATATACACTCCC
TTTTCTTTATATAGTTTGGTCAGAATAGGTCTCAAACCAGCAGTGTTGTTCACCCATTCAATAATCCCAC
ATTCATCATTTAGTGGAATAACTGCATATGTTCGAATATGAAGTTCTCTTCTACGAGACTCTGCATCTTT
TCTTAAGCACTTATTAATCAAGGAATTGAATTCCATTAGTCTACAATCCTTTCTCAGGTCATCTTTTGGC
CTACACATCATGATGTAGAACTTTCCATCTGAGCCTTTTAAAGAAATCTTCTTTGGTTTCTGAAGAGAAG
CAAGAATTTCCACCATATCAT
