>Addgene plasmid #53770 | pcDNA4-ATR-C-KD | addgene partial sequence | sequence record 89826 | hATR-F 5'-AACCATGCTAGCCATGAACC-3'
GGGCCTATATTGCAGGGTTTGATGATATGGTGGAAATTCTTGCTTCTCTTCAGAAACCAAAGAAGATTTC
TTTAAAAGGCTCAGATGGAAAGTTCTACATCATGATGTGTAGGCCAAAAGATGACCTGAGAAAGGATTGT
AGACTAATGGAATTCAATTCCTTGATTAATAAGTGCTTAAGAAAAGATGCAGAGTCTCGTAGAAGAGAAC
TTCATATTCGAACATATGCAGTTATTCCACTAAATGATGAATGTGGGATTATTGAATGGGTGAACAACAC
TGCTGGTTTGAGACCTATTCTGACCAAACTATATAAAGAAAAGGGAGTGTATATGACAGGAAAAGAACTT
CGCCAGTGTATGCTACCAAAGTCAGCAGCTTTATCTGAAAAACTCAAAGTATTCCGAGAATTTCTCCTGC
CCAGGCATCCTCCTATTTTTCATGAGTGGTTTCTGAGAACATTCCCTGATCCTACATCATGGTACAGTAG
TAGATCAGCTTACTGCCGTTCCACTGCAGTAATGTCAATGGTTGGTTATATTCTGGGGCTTGGAGACCGT
CATGGTGAAAATATTCTCTTTGATTCTTTGACTGGTGAATGCGTACATGTAGATTTCAATTGTCTTTTCA
ATAAGGGAGAAACCTTTGAAGTTCCAGAAATTGTGCCATTTCGCCTGACTCATAATATGGTTAATGGAAT
GGGTCCTATGGGAACAGAGGGTCTTTTTCGAAGAGCATGTGAAGTTACAATGAGGCTGATGCGTGATCAG
CGAGAGCCTTTAATGAGTGTCTTAAAGACTTTTCTACATGATCCTCTTGTGGAATGGAGTAAACCAGTGA
AAGGGCATTCCAAAGCGCCACTGAATGAAACTGGAGAAGTTGTCAATGAAAAGGCCAAGACCCATGTTCT
TGACATTGAGCAGCGACTACAAGGTGTAATCAAGACTCGAAATAGAGTGACAGGACTGCCGTTATCTATT
GAAGGACATGTGCATTACCTTATACAGGAAGCTACTGATGAAAACTTACTATGCCAGATGTATCTTGGTT
GGACTCCATATATGTGACTCGAGTCTAGAGGGCCCTTCGAACAAAAACTCATCTCAGAAGAGGATCTGAA
TATGCATACCGGTCAT
