[The description below was written by a language model from this plasmid's Addgene catalogue record.]
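Description:
pcDNA4-ATR-C-KD is a mammalian expression plasmid built on the commercial pcDNA4.1 backbone. It is maintained in E. coli as a high-copy plasmid under ampicillin selection. The record does not list a mammalian selection marker or other backbone features, and no feature table is provided, so elements beyond those named in the catalogue fields cannot be confirmed here.

The insert is a truncated form of human ATR (ataxia telangiectasia and Rad3 related), a PI3K-like protein kinase central to the DNA damage and replication stress checkpoint. The fragment covers the C-terminal portion of the protein, amino acids 1398–2644, which includes the kinase domain, and carries a K2327R substitution intended to abolish catalytic activity (a "kinase dead" mutant). The depositor also notes an R1631H polymorphism that is not known to affect function. The coding sequence was cloned between BamHI and XhoI sites, both retained, and is fused to an N-terminal Flag epitope. Transcription is driven by the CMV promoter, which gives strong constitutive expression in most mammalian cell lines. The use of a BGH reverse sequencing primer suggests a bovine growth hormone polyadenylation region downstream of the insert.

The construct is meant for producing the Flag-tagged, catalytically inactive ATR C-terminal fragment in mammalian cells, where the tag allows detection and immunoaffinity purification. It serves naturally as a negative control alongside kinase-active ATR constructs, or for separating domain-specific properties such as DNA binding from kinase activity. This fits the associated study of ATR binding to UV-damaged DNA.
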