Addgene plasmid #53770: pcDNA4-ATR-C-KD
Purpose: mammalian expression of flag-tagged ATR C-terminal fragment kinase dead mutant
Depositing lab: Aziz Sancar. Depositing organization: University of North Carolina at Chapel Hill. Publication: Preferential binding of ATR protein to UV-damaged DNA. Unsal-Kacmaz K, Makhov AM, Griffith JD, Sancar A. Proc Natl Acad Sci U S A. 2002 May 14;99(10):6673-8. 10.1073/pnas.102167799 PubMed 12011431.
Backbone
  Vector backbone: pcDNA4.1
  Backbone manufacturer: Invitrogen
  Vector type: Mammalian Expression
Growth in bacteria
  Bacterial resistance: Ampicillin, 100 μg/mL
  Growth temperature: 37°C
  Growth strain: DH5alpha
  Copy number: High Copy
Gene/Insert
  Gene/Insert name: ATR (alt name: ataxia telangiectasia and Rad3 related)
  Species: H. sapiens (human)
  Mutation: C-terminal domain, aa 1398-2644, and kinase dead mutation (K2327R)*
  Entrez Gene: ATR (a.k.a. FCTCS, FRP1, MEC1, SCKL, SCKL1)
  Promoter: CMV
  Tag / fusion protein: Flag (N terminal on insert)
  Cloning method: Restriction Enzyme; 5′ cloning site BamHI (not destroyed); 3′ cloning site XhoI (not destroyed)
  Sequencing primers: 5′ CMV-F; 3′ BGHrev
Terms and licenses: Academic/Nonprofit Terms; Industry Terms: Not Available to Industry
Depositor comments: *R1631H polymorphism--not known to affect function
How to cite: pcDNA4-ATR-C-KD was a gift from Aziz Sancar (Addgene plasmid # 53770 ; http://n2t.net/addgene:53770 ; RRID:Addgene_53770)
